>Addgene plasmid #132232 | pDONR221_SLC7A10 | addgene full sequence | sequence record 262888 | Addgene NGS Result
CTTTCCTGCGTTATCCCCTGATTCTGTGGATAACCGTATTACCGCCTTTGAGTGAGCTGATACCGCTCGC
CGCAGCCGAACGACCGAGCGCAGCGAGTCAGTGAGCGAGGAAGCGGAAGAGCGCCCAATACGCAAACCGC
CTCTCCCCGCGCGTTGGCCGATTCATTAATGCAGCTGGCACGACAGGTTTCCCGACTGGAAAGCGGGCAG
TGAGCGCAACGCAATTAATACGCGTACCGCTAGCCAGGAAGAGTTTGTAGAAACGCAAAAAGGCCATCCG
TCAGGATGGCCTTCTGCTTAGTTTGATGCCTGGCAGTTTATGGCGGGCGTCCTGCCCGCCACCCTCCGGG
CCGTTGCTTCACAACGTTCAAATCCGCTCCCGGCGGATTTGTCCTACTCAGGAGAGCGTTCACCGACAAA
CAACAGATAAAACGAAAGGCCCAGTCTTCCGACTGAGCCTTTCGTTTTATTTGATGCCTGGCAGTTCCCT
ACTCTCGCGTTAACGCTAGCATGGATGTTTTCCCAGTCACGACGTTGTAAAACGACGGCCAGTCTTAAGC
TCGGGCCCCAAATAATGATTTTATTTTGACTGATAGTGACCTGTTCGTTGCAACACATTGATGAGCAATG
CTTTTTTATAATGCCAACTTTGTACAAAAAAGCAGGCTCCACCATGGCAGGACACACCCAGCAGCCATCC
GGAAGGGGCAACCCTAGGCCAGCACCATCTCCTAGCCCAGTGCCAGGAACAGTGCCTGGAGCATCCGAGA
GGGTGGCCCTGAAGAAGGAGATCGGCCTGCTGTCTGCCTGCACCATCATCATCGGCAATATCATCGGCTC
CGGCATCTTCATCTCTCCCAAGGGCGTGCTGGAGCACTCCGGATCTGTGGGACTGGCCCTGTTCGTGTGG
GTGCTGGGAGGAGGAGTGACAGCCCTGGGAAGCCTGTGCTACGCAGAGCTGGGAGTGGCAATCCCTAAGT
CCGGAGGCGACTACGCCTATGTGACCGAGATCTTCGGAGGACTGGCAGGCTTTCTGCTGCTGTGGTCTGC
CGTGCTGATCATGTACCCAACCAGCCTGGCCGTGATCTCTATGACATTCAGCAACTATGTGCTGCAGCCC
GTGTTTCCTAATTGCATCCCCCCTACCACAGCCTCCAGGGTGCTGTCTATGGCCTGTCTGATGCTGCTGA
CATGGGTGAACAGCTCCTCTGTGCGGTGGGCCACCAGAATCCAGGACATGTTCACAGGCGGCAAGCTGCT
GGCCCTGAGCCTGATCATCGGCGTGGGCCTGCTGCAGATCTTCCAGGGCCACTTTGAGGAGCTGAGGCCA
AGCAACGCCTTCGCCTTTTGGATGACACCTTCCGTGGGACACCTGGCCCTGGCCTTCCTGCAGGGAAGCT
TCGCCTTTTCCGGCTGGAACTTTCTGAATTACGTGACCGAGGAGATGGTGGATGCCAGGAAGAATCTGCC
TCGCGCCATCTTCATCTCTATCCCACTGGTGACCTTCGTGTACACCTTTACAAACATCGCCTACTTCACC
GCCATGAGCCCACAGGAGCTGCTGAGCTCCAATGCCGTGGCCGTGACCTTCGGCGAGAAGCTGCTGGGCT
ATTTTTCCTGGGTCATGCCCGTGTCTGTGGCCCTGAGCACCTTCGGCGGCATCAATGGCTACCTGTTCAC
ATATAGCCGGCTGTGCTTTTCCGGAGCAAGAGAGGGACACCTGCCTAGCCTGCTGGCCATGATCCACGTG
AGGCACTGTACCCCTATCCCAGCCCTGCTGGTGTGCTGTGGAGCAACAGCCGTGATCATGCTGGTGGGCG
ATACCTACACACTGATCAACTACGTGAGCTTCATCAATTACCTGTGCTATGGCGTGACAATCCTGGGACT
GCTGCTGCTGAGGTGGCGGAGACCCGCCCTGCACAGGCCTATCAAGGTGAACCTGCTGATCCCTGTGGCC
TACCTGGTGTTCTGGGCCTTTCTGCTGGTGTTCAGCTTTATCTCCGAGCCAATGGTGTGCGGCGTGGGCG
TGATCATCATCCTGACCGGCGTGCCAATCTTCTTTCTGGGCGTGTTCTGGCGGTCTAAGCCCAAGTGCGT
GCACAGACTGACCGAGAGCATGACACACTGGGGCCAGGAGCTGTGCTTTGTGGTGTATCCTCAGGACGCC
CCAGAGGAGGAGGAGAATGGACCATGCCCACCATCCCTGCTGCCAGCAACCGATAAGCCATCTAAGCCCC
AGGACCCAGCTTTCTTGTACAAAGTTGGCATTATAAGAAAGCATTGCTTATCAATTTGTTGCAACGAACA
GGTCACTATCAGTCAAAATAAAATCATTATTTGCCATCCAGCTGATATCCCCTATAGTGAGTCGTATTAC
ATGGTCATAGCTGTTTCCTGGCAGCTCTGGCCCGTGTCTCAAAATCTCTGATGTTACATTGCACAAGATA
AAAATATATCATCATGAACAATAAAACTGTCTGCTTACATAAACAGTAATACAAGGGGTGTTATGAGCCA
TATTCAACGGGAAACGTCGAGGCCGCGATTAAATTCCAACATGGATGCTGATTTATATGGGTATAAATGG
GCTCGCGATAATGTCGGGCAATCAGGTGCGACAATCTATCGCTTGTATGGGAAGCCCGATGCGCCAGAGT
TGTTTCTGAAACATGGCAAAGGTAGCGTTGCCAATGATGTTACAGATGAGATGGTCAGACTAAACTGGCT
GACGGAATTTATGCCTCTTCCGACCATCAAGCATTTTATCCGTACTCCTGATGATGCATGGTTACTCACC
ACTGCGATCCCCGGAAAAACAGCATTCCAGGTATTAGAAGAATATCCTGATTCAGGTGAAAATATTGTTG
ATGCGCTGGCAGTGTTCCTGCGCCGGTTGCATTCGATTCCTGTTTGTAATTGTCCTTTTAACAGCGATCG
CGTATTTCGTCTCGCTCAGGCGCAATCACGAATGAATAACGGTTTGGTTGATGCGAGTGATTTTGATGAC
GAGCGTAATGGCTGGCCTGTTGAACAAGTCTGGAAAGAAATGCATAAACTTTTGCCATTCTCACCGGATT
CAGTCGTCACTCATGGTGATTTCTCACTTGATAACCTTATTTTTGACGAGGGGAAATTAATAGGTTGTAT
TGATGTTGGACGAGTCGGAATCGCAGACCGATACCAGGATCTTGCCATCCTATGGAACTGCCTCGGTGAG
TTTTCTCCTTCATTACAGAAACGGCTTTTTCAAAAATATGGTATTGATAATCCTGATATGAATAAATTGC
AGTTTCATTTGATGCTCGATGAGTTTTTCTAATCAGAATTGGTTAATTGGTTGTAACACTGGCAGAGCAT
TACGCTGACTTGACGGGACGGCGCAAGCTCATGACCAAAATCCCTTAACGTGAGTTACGCGTCGTTCCAC
TGAGCGTCAGACCCCGTAGAAAAGATCAAAGGATCTTCTTGAGATCCTTTTTTTCTGCGCGTAATCTGCT
GCTTGCAAACAAAAAAACCACCGCTACCAGCGGTGGTTTGTTTGCCGGATCAAGAGCTACCAACTCTTTT
TCCGAAGGTAACTGGCTTCAGCAGAGCGCAGATACCAAATACTGTTCTTCTAGTGTAGCCGTAGTTAGGC
CACCACTTCAAGAACTCTGTAGCACCGCCTACATACCTCGCTCTGCTAATCCTGTTACCAGTGGCTGCTG
CCAGTGGCGATAAGTCGTGTCTTACCGGGTTGGACTCAAGACGATAGTTACCGGATAAGGCGCAGCGGTC
GGGCTGAACGGGGGGTTCGTGCACACAGCCCAGCTTGGAGCGAACGACCTACACCGAACTGAGATACCTA
CAGCGTGAGCTATGAGAAAGCGCCACGCTTCCCGAAGGGAGAAAGGCGGACAGGTATCCGGTAAGCGGCA
GGGTCGGAACAGGAGAGCGCACGAGGGAGCTTCCAGGGGGAAACGCCTGGTATCTTTATAGTCCTGTCGG
GTTTCGCCACCTCTGACTTGAGCGTCGATTTTTGTGATGCTCGTCAGGGGGGCGGAGCCTATGGAAAAAC
GCCAGCAACGCGGCCTTTTTACGGTTCCTGGCCTTTTGCTGGCCTTTTGCTCACATGTT
Features (pLannotate 1.2.2; 10 found; start..end, strand, type, name):
    121..213     +  CDS            lacI (fragment): lac repressor; lacI; The lac repressor binds to the lac operator to inhibit transcription in E. coli. This inhibition can be relieved by adding lactose or isopropyl-β-D-thiogalactopyranoside (IPTG).
    268..295     -  terminator     rrnB T2 terminator: transcription terminator T2 from the E. coli rrnB gene
    427..470     +  terminator     rrnB T1 terminator: Escherichia coli rrnB; transcription terminator T1 from the E. coli rrnB gene
    517..553     -  CDS            lacZα (fragment): LacZα fragment of β-galactosidase; lacZ fragment
    569..668     +  protein_bind   attL1: mutant version of attL; recombination site for the Gateway® LR reaction LR Clonase™
    674..2242    +  CDS            SLC7A10: AAA1_HUMAN - Also known as ASC1. Experimental evidence at protein level: Swiss-Prot protein existence level 1. Sodium-independent, high affinity transport of small neutral D- and L-amino acids. May play a role in the modulation of glutamatergic transmission through mobilization of D-serine at the glutamatergic synapse. From Homo sapiens (Human).
   2244..2343    -  protein_bind   attL2: mutant version of attL; recombination site for the Gateway® LR reaction LR Clonase™
   2361..2379    -  promoter       T7 promoter: promoter for bacteriophage T7 RNA polymerase
   2513..3322    +  CDS            KanR: aminoglycoside phosphotransferase; aph(3')-Ia; confers resistance to kanamycin in bacteria or G418 (Geneticin®) in eukaryotes
   3469..4057    +  rep_origin     ori: high-copy-number ColE1/pMB1/pBR322/pUC origin of replication
