[The description below was written by a language model from this plasmid's Addgene catalogue record and pLannotate feature annotations shown in this document.]
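Description:
pDONR221_SLC7A10 is a Gateway entry clone built on the pDONR221 backbone, carrying a codon-optimized open reading frame for human SLC7A10 (also called asc-1 or ASC1). It is propagated in E. coli as a high-copy plasmid from a ColE1/pUC-type origin and selected with kanamycin through an aminoglycoside phosphotransferase (KanR) gene. The sequenced record is 4,119 nt, consistent with the 1,569 bp insert plus the roughly 2.55 kb backbone.

The SLC7A10 coding sequence sits between attL1 and attL2 sites, the recombination sites recognised in the Gateway LR reaction, so the ORF can be transferred directionally and in frame into any attR-containing destination vector. SLC7A10 encodes a sodium-independent, high-affinity transporter of small neutral D- and L-amino acids that may influence glutamatergic transmission through mobilisation of D-serine. Upstream of the cassette lie the rrnB T1 and T2 transcription terminators, which insulate the insert from read-through transcription in bacteria. A T7 promoter lies just outside attL2, oriented towards the insert on the opposite strand, and short lacI and lacZα fragments are annotated as backbone remnants. No tags or reporters are annotated.

Although catalogued under mammalian expression, the plasmid contains no eukaryotic promoter or polyadenylation signal in the feature table, so it functions as a shuttle intermediate rather than an expression construct. Its stated purpose is subcloning the ORF into custom expression vectors, and it belongs to a larger consortium collection of solute carrier transporter clones assembled to support SLC research and drug discovery.
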