Addgene plasmid #132232: pDONR221_SLC7A10
Purpose: Gateway entry clone with codon-optimized ORF sequence for subcloning into custom expression vectors
Depositing lab: RESOLUTE Consortium & Giulio Superti-Furga. Depositing organization: CeMM Research Center for Molecular Medicine. Publication: The RESOLUTE consortium: unlocking SLC transporters for drug discovery. Superti-Furga G, Lackner D, Wiedmer T, Ingles-Prieto A, Barbosa B, Girardi E, Goldmann U, Gurtl B, Klavins K, Klimek C, Lindinger S, Lineiro-Retes E, Muller AC, Onstein S, Redinger G, Reil D, Sedlyarov V, Wolf G, Crawford M, Everley R, ... Steppan CM. Nat Rev Drug Discov. 2020 Jul;19(7):429-430. doi: 10.1038/d41573-020-00056-6. PubMed 32265506.
Backbone
  Vector backbone: pDONR221
  Backbone manufacturer: Thermo Fisher Scientific
  Backbone size w/o insert (bp): 2550
  Vector type: Mammalian Expression
Growth in bacteria
  Bacterial resistance: Kanamycin, 50 μg/mL
  Growth temperature: 37°C
  Growth strain: Stbl3
  Copy number: High Copy
Gene/Insert
  Gene/Insert name: SLC7A10 (alt name: asc-1)
  Species: H. sapiens (human)
  Insert size (bp): 1569
  Entrez Gene: SLC7A10 (a.k.a. ASC1, HASC-1, asc-1)
  Cloning method: Gateway Cloning
  Sequencing primers: 5′ M13-fwd; 3′ M13-rev
Terms and licenses: Academic/Nonprofit Terms; Industry Terms
Depositor comments: For more information on the full Resolute plasmid collection, please see www.addgene.org/depositor-collections/re-solute/. Please provide your feedback on this plasmid to the RESOLUTE consortium by filling out their RESOLUTE repository feedback form: https://forms.office.com/Pages/ResponsePage.aspx?id=0e05yklzmkS7rjFGQL4N7z4feCLQvEJAmVcOCM_u885UN1JJRko0Ukg4TVQwNTZLOUxPQVJWT1NHUCQlQCN0PWcu
How to cite: pDONR221_SLC7A10 was a gift from RESOLUTE Consortium & Giulio Superti-Furga (Addgene plasmid # 132232 ; http://n2t.net/addgene:132232 ; RRID:Addgene_132232)
