>Addgene plasmid #132232 | pDONR221_SLC7A10 | depositor partial sequence | sequence record 253864 | Codon-optimized ORF of SLC7A10
ATGGCAGGACACACCCAGCAGCCATCCGGAAGGGGCAACCCTAGGCCAGCACCATCTCCTAGCCCAGTGC
CAGGAACAGTGCCTGGAGCATCCGAGAGGGTGGCCCTGAAGAAGGAGATCGGCCTGCTGTCTGCCTGCAC
CATCATCATCGGCAATATCATCGGCTCCGGCATCTTCATCTCTCCCAAGGGCGTGCTGGAGCACTCCGGA
TCTGTGGGACTGGCCCTGTTCGTGTGGGTGCTGGGAGGAGGAGTGACAGCCCTGGGAAGCCTGTGCTACG
CAGAGCTGGGAGTGGCAATCCCTAAGTCCGGAGGCGACTACGCCTATGTGACCGAGATCTTCGGAGGACT
GGCAGGCTTTCTGCTGCTGTGGTCTGCCGTGCTGATCATGTACCCAACCAGCCTGGCCGTGATCTCTATG
ACATTCAGCAACTATGTGCTGCAGCCCGTGTTTCCTAATTGCATCCCCCCTACCACAGCCTCCAGGGTGC
TGTCTATGGCCTGTCTGATGCTGCTGACATGGGTGAACAGCTCCTCTGTGCGGTGGGCCACCAGAATCCA
GGACATGTTCACAGGCGGCAAGCTGCTGGCCCTGAGCCTGATCATCGGCGTGGGCCTGCTGCAGATCTTC
CAGGGCCACTTTGAGGAGCTGAGGCCAAGCAACGCCTTCGCCTTTTGGATGACACCTTCCGTGGGACACC
TGGCCCTGGCCTTCCTGCAGGGAAGCTTCGCCTTTTCCGGCTGGAACTTTCTGAATTACGTGACCGAGGA
GATGGTGGATGCCAGGAAGAATCTGCCTCGCGCCATCTTCATCTCTATCCCACTGGTGACCTTCGTGTAC
ACCTTTACAAACATCGCCTACTTCACCGCCATGAGCCCACAGGAGCTGCTGAGCTCCAATGCCGTGGCCG
TGACCTTCGGCGAGAAGCTGCTGGGCTATTTTTCCTGGGTCATGCCCGTGTCTGTGGCCCTGAGCACCTT
CGGCGGCATCAATGGCTACCTGTTCACATATAGCCGGCTGTGCTTTTCCGGAGCAAGAGAGGGACACCTG
CCTAGCCTGCTGGCCATGATCCACGTGAGGCACTGTACCCCTATCCCAGCCCTGCTGGTGTGCTGTGGAG
CAACAGCCGTGATCATGCTGGTGGGCGATACCTACACACTGATCAACTACGTGAGCTTCATCAATTACCT
GTGCTATGGCGTGACAATCCTGGGACTGCTGCTGCTGAGGTGGCGGAGACCCGCCCTGCACAGGCCTATC
AAGGTGAACCTGCTGATCCCTGTGGCCTACCTGGTGTTCTGGGCCTTTCTGCTGGTGTTCAGCTTTATCT
CCGAGCCAATGGTGTGCGGCGTGGGCGTGATCATCATCCTGACCGGCGTGCCAATCTTCTTTCTGGGCGT
GTTCTGGCGGTCTAAGCCCAAGTGCGTGCACAGACTGACCGAGAGCATGACACACTGGGGCCAGGAGCTG
TGCTTTGTGGTGTATCCTCAGGACGCCCCAGAGGAGGAGGAGAATGGACCATGCCCACCATCCCTGCTGC
CAGCAACCGATAAGCCATCTAAGCCCCAG
